Addgene plasmid #111824: pCRISPR_eGFP_497
Purpose: Knockout eGFP
Depositing lab: Steve Shih. Depositing organization: Concordia University. Publication: An automated microfluidic gene-editing platform for deciphering cancer genes. Sinha H, Quach ABV, Vo PQN, Shih SCC. Lab Chip. 2018 Jul 24;18(15):2300-2312. doi: 10.1039/c8lc00470f. PubMed 29989627.
Backbone
  Vector backbone: All_in_one_CRISPR/Cas9_LacZ
  Backbone manufacturer: Lynne Postovit (Addgene plasmid # 74293)
  Backbone size w/o insert (bp): 10694
  Total vector size (bp): 10394
  Modifications to backbone: Removal of LacZ-alpha in the cloning process
  Vector type: Mammalian Expression, Bacterial Expression, CRISPR
  Selectable markers: Neomycin (select with G418)
Growth in bacteria
  Bacterial resistance: Ampicillin, 100 μg/mL
  Growth temperature: 37°C
  Growth strain: DH5alpha
  Copy number: High Copy
Gene/Insert
  Gene/Insert name: gRNA targeting eGFP 477-497
  gRNA/shRNA sequence: TCAAGATCCGCCACAACATCG
  Species: H. sapiens (human)
  Promoter: U6
  Tag / fusion protein: mCherry
  Cloning method: Restriction Enzyme; 5′ cloning site BsmBI (destroyed during cloning); 3′ cloning site BsmBI (destroyed during cloning)
  Sequencing primers: 5′ SP6 Forward: ATTTAGGTGACACTATAGA
Terms and licenses: Academic/Nonprofit Terms; Industry Terms: Not Available to Industry
How to cite: pCRISPR_eGFP_497 was a gift from Steve Shih (Addgene plasmid # 111824 ; http://n2t.net/addgene:111824 ; RRID:Addgene_111824)
