[The description below was written by a language model from this plasmid's Addgene catalogue record and pLannotate feature annotations shown in this document.]
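Description:
pCRISPR_eGFP_497 is an all-in-one CRISPR/Cas9 plasmid for mammalian cells, built to knock out eGFP. It derives from the All_in_one_CRISPR/Cas9_LacZ backbone, in which a LacZ-alpha stuffer was replaced by the guide oligonucleotide through BsmBI cloning, destroying both sites. In E. coli it is maintained as a high-copy plasmid through a ColE1/pUC-type origin and selected with ampicillin via the β-lactamase gene.

The plasmid carries three mammalian expression units. A human U6 RNA polymerase III promoter drives a single guide RNA made up of a spacer directed at positions 477–497 of the eGFP coding sequence, fused to the Streptococcus pyogenes gRNA scaffold. The short "VC155" fragment annotated between the U6 promoter and the scaffold is probably the spacer itself, matched by the annotation tool to a GFP-family protein. Downstream, the CMV enhancer and promoter drive S. pyogenes Cas9. A separate SV40 promoter drives mCherry, followed by an EMCV IRES and the neomycin phosphotransferase gene, ending in an SV40 polyadenylation signal. This bicistronic arrangement lets transfected cells be identified by red fluorescence and selected with G418. Although the catalogue lists mCherry under tag/fusion, the feature table shows it as an independent reporter rather than a fusion to Cas9. Other small hits (RSF ori, lacI, ble and HIV LTR fragments, lac elements) look like backbone remnants.

The sequenced record is slightly longer than the catalogued total size. The construct is used to disrupt eGFP in reporter-expressing cells, with loss of green fluorescence providing a simple readout of editing efficiency. It was described in work on an automated microfluidic gene-editing platform.
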