Features (pLannotate 1.2.2; 26 found; start..end, strand, type, name):
     15..148     +  rep_origin     RSF ori (fragment): Plasmids containing the RSF 1030 origin of replication can be propagated in E. coli cells that contain additional plasmids with compatible origins.
    150..242     +  CDS            lacI (fragment): lac repressor; lacI; The lac repressor binds to the lac operator to inhibit transcription in E. coli. This inhibition can be relieved by adding lactose or isopropyl-β-D-thiogalactopyranoside (IPTG).
    255..276     +  protein_bind   CAP binding site: CAP binding activates transcription in the presence of cAMP. E. coli catabolite activator protein
    291..321     +  promoter       lac promoter: promoter for the E. coli lac operon
    329..345     +  protein_bind   lac operator: The lac repressor binds to the lac operator to inhibit transcription in E. coli. This inhibition can be relieved by adding lactose or isopropyl-β-D-thiogalactopyranoside (IPTG). lac repressor encoded by lacI
    389..407     +  promoter       SP6 promoter: promoter for bacteriophage SP6 RNA polymerase
    419..437     +  promoter       T7 promoter: promoter for bacteriophage T7 RNA polymerase
    568..808     +  promoter       U6 promoter: RNA polymerase III promoter for human U6 snRNA
    816..836     +  CDS            VC155 (fragment): C-terminal fragment of mVenus for use in bimolecular fluorescence complementation (BiFC) (Kodama and Hu, 2010)
    837..912     +  misc_RNA       gRNA scaffold: guide RNA scaffold for the Streptococcus pyogenes CRISPR/Cas9 system
   1000..1379    +  enhancer       CMV enhancer: human cytomegalovirus immediate early enhancer
   1380..1583    +  promoter       CMV promoter: human cytomegalovirus (CMV) immediate early promoter
   1579..1612    +  LTR            5' LTR (truncated) (fragment): truncated 5' long terminal repeat (LTR) from HIV-1
   1628..1646    +  promoter       T7 promoter: promoter for bacteriophage T7 RNA polymerase
   1666..5769    +  CDS            cas9: CAS9_STRP1 - Also known as csn1 From Streptococcus pyogenes serotype M1.
   5854..6183    +  promoter       SV40 promoter: SV40 enhancer and early promoter
   6247..6957    +  CDS            mCherry: monomeric derivative of DsRed fluorescent protein (Shaner et al., 2004) mammalian codon-optimized
   6972..7558    +  misc_feature   IRES2: internal ribosome entry site (IRES) of the encephalomyocarditis virus (EMCV)
   7581..8384    +  CDS            NeoR/KanR: aminoglycoside phosphotransferase from Tn5; aph(3')-II (or nptII); confers resistance to neomycin, kanamycin, and G418 (Geneticin®)
   8396..8521    +  CDS            ble (fragment): BLE_KLEPN - Experimental evidence at protein level: Swiss-Prot protein existence level 1. Binding protein with a strong affinity to the bleomycin family of antibiotics. Binds to CL990; an antimitotic-antibiotic compound. From Klebsiella pneumoniae.
   8516..8637    +  polyA_signal   SV40 poly(A) signal: SV40 polyadenylation signal
   8710..8726    -  protein_bind   lac operator: The lac repressor binds to the lac operator to inhibit transcription in E. coli. This inhibition can be relieved by adding lactose or isopropyl-β-D-thiogalactopyranoside (IPTG). lac repressor encoded by lacI
   8734..8758    -  promoter       lac promoter (fragment): promoter for the E. coli lac operon
   8768..8787    +  promoter       AmpR promoter (fragment): bla
   8788..9648    +  CDS            AmpR: β-lactamase; bla; confers resistance to ampicillin, carbenicillin, and related antibiotics
   9819..10407   +  rep_origin     ori: high-copy-number ColE1/pMB1/pBR322/pUC origin of replication
>Addgene plasmid #111824 | pCRISPR_eGFP_497 | addgene full sequence | sequence record 217478 | Addgene NGS Result
GCCTTTTGCTGGCCTTTTGCTCACATGTTCTTTCCTGCGTTATCCCCTGATTCTGTGGATAACCGTATTA
CCGCCTTTGAGTGAGCTGATACCGCTCGCCGCAGCCGAACGACCGAGCGCAGCGAGTCAGTGAGCGAGGA
AGCGGAAGAGCGCCCAATACGCAAACCGCCTCTCCCCGCGCGTTGGCCGATTCATTAATGCAGCTGGCAC
GACAGGTTTCCCGACTGGAAAGCGGGCAGTGAGCGCAACGCAATTAATGTGAGTTAGCTCACTCATTAGG
CACCCCAGGCTTTACACTTTATGCTTCCGGCTCGTATGTTGTGTGGAATTGTGAGCGGATAACAATTTCA
CACAGGAAACAGCTATGACATGATTACGAATTGCAACGATTTAGGTGACACTATAGAAGAGAAGGAATTA
ATACGACTCACTATAGGGAGAGAGAGAGAATTACCCTCACTAAAGGGAGGAGAAGCATGAATTCCCCAGT
GGAAAGACGCGCAGGCAAAACGCACCACGTGACGGAGCGTGACCGCGCGCCGAGCGCGCGCCAAGGTCGG
GCAGGAAGAGGGCCTATTTCCCATGATTCCTTCATATTTGCATATACGATACAAGGCTGTTAGAGAGATA
ATTAGAATTAATTTGACTGTAAACACAAAGATATTAGTACAAAATACGTGACGTAGAAAGTAATAATTTC
TTGGGTAGTTTGCAGTTTTAAAATTATGTTTTAAAATGGACTATCATATGCTTACCGTAACTTGAAAGTA
TTTCGATTTCTTGGGTTTATATATCTTGTGGAAAGGACGAGGATCTCAAGATCCGCCACAACATCGGTTT
TAGAGCTAGAAATAGCAAGTTAAAATAAGGCTAGTCCGTTATCAACTTGAAAAAGTGGCACCGAGTCGGT
GCTTTTTTCTAGACACAATTGCATGAAGAATCTGCTTAGGGTTAGGCGTTTTGCGCTGCTTCGCGATGTA
CGGGCCAGATATACGCGTTGACATTGATTATTGACTAGTTATTAATAGTAATCAATTACGGGGTCATTAG
TTCATAGCCCATATATGGAGTTCCGCGTTACATAACTTACGGTAAATGGCCCGCCTGGCTGACCGCCCAA
CGACCCCCGCCCATTGACGTCAATAATGACGTATGTTCCCATAGTAACGCCAATAGGGACTTTCCATTGA
CGTCAATGGGTGGAGTATTTACGGTAAACTGCCCACTTGGCAGTACATCAAGTGTATCATATGCCAAGTA
CGCCCCCTATTGACGTCAATGACGGTAAATGGCCCGCCTGGCATTATGCCCAGTACATGACCTTATGGGA
CTTTCCTACTTGGCAGTACATCTACGTATTAGTCATCGCTATTACCATGGTGATGCGGTTTTGGCAGTAC
ATCAATGGGCGTGGATAGCGGTTTGACTCACGGGGATTTCCAAGTCTCCACCCCATTGACGTCAATGGGA
GTTTGTTTTGGCACCAAAATCAACGGGACTTTCCAAAATGTCGTAACAACTCCGCCCCATTGACGCAAAT
GGGCGGTAGGCGTGTACGGTGGGAGGTCTATATAAGCAGAGCTCTCTGGCTAACTAGAGAACCCACTGCT
TACTGGCTTATCGAAATTAATACGACTCACTATAGGGAGACCCAAGCTTGCCACCATGGACAAGAAGTAC
AGCATCGGCCTGGACATCGGTACCAACAGCGTGGGCTGGGCCGTGATCACCGACGAGTACAAGGTGCCCA
GCAAGAAGTTCAAGGTGCTGGGCAACACCGACCGCCACAGCATCAAGAAGAACCTGATCGGCGCCCTGCT
GTTCGACAGCGGCGAGACCGCCGAGGCCACCCGCCTGAAGCGCACCGCCCGCCGCCGCTACACCCGCCGC
AAGAACCGCATCTGCTACCTGCAGGAGATCTTCAGCAACGAGATGGCCAAGGTGGACGACAGCTTCTTCC
ACCGCCTGGAGGAGAGCTTCCTGGTGGAGGAGGACAAGAAGCACGAGCGCCACCCCATCTTCGGCAACAT
CGTGGACGAGGTGGCCTACCACGAGAAGTACCCCACCATCTACCACCTGCGCAAGAAGCTGGTGGACAGC
ACCGACAAGGCCGACCTGCGCCTGATCTACCTGGCCCTGGCCCACATGATCAAGTTCCGCGGCCACTTCC
TGATCGAGGGCGACCTGAACCCCGACAACAGCGACGTGGACAAGCTGTTCATCCAGCTGGTGCAGACCTA
CAACCAGCTGTTCGAGGAGAACCCCATCAACGCCAGCGGCGTGGACGCCAAGGCCATCCTGAGCGCCCGC
CTGAGCAAGAGCCGCCGCCTGGAGAACCTGATCGCCCAGCTGCCCGGCGAGAAGAAGAACGGCCTGTTCG
GCAACCTGATCGCCCTGAGCCTGGGCCTGACCCCCAACTTCAAGAGCAACTTCGACCTGGCCGAGGACGC
CAAGCTGCAGCTGAGCAAGGACACCTACGACGACGACCTGGACAACCTGCTGGCCCAGATCGGCGACCAG
TACGCCGACCTGTTCCTGGCCGCCAAGAACCTGAGCGACGCCATCCTGCTGAGCGACATCCTGCGCGTGA
ACACCGAGATCACCAAGGCCCCCCTGAGCGCCAGCATGATCAAGCGCTACGACGAGCACCACCAGGACCT
GACCCTGCTGAAGGCCCTGGTGCGCCAGCAGCTGCCCGAGAAGTACAAGGAGATCTTCTTCGACCAGAGC
AAGAACGGCTACGCCGGCTACATCGACGGCGGCGCCAGCCAGGAGGAGTTCTACAAGTTCATCAAGCCCA
TCCTGGAGAAGATGGACGGCACCGAGGAGCTGCTGGTGAAGCTGAACCGCGAGGACCTGCTGCGCAAGCA
GCGCACCTTCGACAACGGCAGCATCCCCCACCAGATCCACCTGGGCGAGCTGCACGCCATCCTGCGCCGC
CAGGAGGACTTCTACCCCTTCCTGAAGGACAACCGCGAGAAGATCGAGAAGATCCTGACCTTCCGCATCC
CCTACTACGTGGGCCCCCTGGCCCGCGGCAACAGCCGCTTCGCCTGGATGACCCGCAAGAGCGAGGAGAC
CATCACCCCCTGGAACTTCGAGGAGGTGGTGGACAAGGGCGCCAGCGCCCAGAGCTTCATCGAGCGCATG
ACCAACTTCGACAAGAACCTGCCCAACGAGAAGGTGCTGCCCAAGCACAGCCTGCTGTACGAGTACTTCA
CCGTGTACAACGAGCTGACCAAGGTGAAGTACGTGACCGAGGGCATGCGCAAGCCCGCCTTCCTGAGCGG
CGAGCAGAAGAAGGCCATCGTGGACCTGCTGTTCAAGACCAACCGCAAGGTGACCGTGAAGCAGCTGAAG
GAGGACTACTTCAAGAAGATCGAGTGCTTCGACAGCGTGGAGATCAGCGGCGTGGAGGACCGCTTCAACG
CCAGCCTGGGCACCTACCACGACCTGCTGAAGATCATCAAGGACAAGGACTTCCTGGACAACGAGGAGAA
CGAGGACATCCTGGAGGACATCGTGCTGACCCTGACCCTGTTCGAGGACCGCGAGATGATCGAGGAGCGC
CTGAAGACCTACGCCCACCTGTTCGACGACAAGGTGATGAAGCAGCTGAAGCGCCGCCGCTACACCGGCT
GGGGCCGCCTGAGCCGCAAGCTTATCAACGGCATCCGCGACAAGCAGAGCGGCAAGACCATCCTGGACTT
CCTGAAGAGCGACGGCTTCGCCAACCGCAACTTCATGCAGCTGATCCACGACGACAGCCTGACCTTCAAG
GAGGACATCCAGAAGGCCCAGGTGAGCGGCCAGGGCGACAGCCTGCACGAGCACATCGCCAACCTGGCCG
GCAGCCCCGCCATCAAGAAGGGCATCCTGCAGACCGTGAAGGTGGTGGACGAGCTGGTGAAGGTGATGGG
CCGCCACAAGCCCGAGAACATCGTGATCGAGATGGCCCGCGAGAACCAGACCACCCAGAAGGGCCAGAAG
AACAGCCGCGAGCGCATGAAGCGCATCGAGGAGGGCATCAAGGAGCTGGGCAGCCAGATCCTGAAGGAGC
ACCCCGTGGAGAACACCCAGCTGCAGAACGAGAAGCTGTACCTGTACTACCTGCAGAACGGCCGCGACAT
GTACGTGGACCAGGAGCTGGACATCAACCGCCTGAGCGACTACGACGTGGACCACATCGTGCCCCAGAGC
TTCCTGAAGGACGACAGCATCGACAACAAGGTGCTGACCCGCAGCGACAAGAACCGCGGCAAGAGCGACA
ACGTGCCCAGCGAGGAGGTGGTGAAGAAGATGAAGAACTACTGGCGCCAGCTGCTGAACGCCAAGCTGAT
CACCCAGCGCAAGTTCGACAACCTGACCAAGGCCGAGCGCGGCGGCCTGAGCGAGCTGGACAAGGCCGGC
TTCATCAAGCGCCAGCTGGTGGAGACCCGCCAGATCACCAAGCACGTGGCCCAGATCCTGGACAGCCGCA
TGAACACCAAGTACGACGAGAACGACAAGCTGATCCGCGAGGTGAAGGTGATCACCCTGAAGAGCAAGCT
GGTGAGCGACTTCCGCAAGGACTTCCAGTTCTACAAGGTGCGCGAGATCAACAACTACCACCACGCCCAC
GACGCCTACCTGAACGCCGTGGTGGGCACCGCCCTGATCAAGAAGTACCCCAAGCTGGAGAGCGAGTTCG
TGTACGGCGACTACAAGGTGTACGACGTGCGCAAGATGATCGCCAAGAGCGAGCAGGAGATCGGCAAGGC
CACCGCCAAGTACTTCTTCTACAGCAACATCATGAACTTCTTCAAGACCGAGATCACCCTGGCCAACGGC
GAGATCCGCAAGCGCCCCCTGATCGAGACCAACGGCGAGACCGGCGAGATCGTGTGGGACAAGGGCCGCG
ACTTCGCCACCGTGCGCAAGGTGCTGAGCATGCCCCAGGTGAACATCGTGAAGAAGACCGAGGTGCAGAC
CGGCGGCTTCAGCAAGGAGAGCATCCTGCCCAAGCGCAACAGCGACAAGCTGATCGCCCGCAAGAAGGAC
TGGGACCCCAAGAAGTACGGCGGCTTCGACAGCCCCACCGTGGCCTACAGCGTGCTGGTGGTGGCCAAGG
TGGAGAAGGGCAAGAGCAAGAAGCTGAAGAGCGTGAAGGAGCTGCTGGGCATCACCATCATGGAGCGCAG
CAGCTTCGAGAAGAACCCCATCGACTTCCTGGAGGCCAAGGGCTACAAGGAGGTGAAGAAGGACCTGATC
ATCAAGCTGCCCAAGTACAGCCTGTTCGAGCTGGAGAACGGCCGCAAGCGCATGCTGGCCAGCGCCGGCG
AGCTGCAGAAGGGCAACGAGCTGGCCCTGCCCAGCAAGTACGTGAACTTCCTGTACCTGGCCAGCCACTA
CGAGAAGCTGAAGGGCAGCCCCGAGGACAACGAGCAGAAGCAGCTGTTCGTGGAGCAGCACAAGCACTAC
CTGGACGAGATCATCGAGCAGATCAGCGAGTTCAGCAAGCGCGTGATCCTGGCCGACGCCAACCTGGACA
AGGTGCTGAGCGCCTACAACAAGCACCGCGACAAGCCCATCCGCGAGCAGGCCGAGAACATCATCCACCT
GTTCACCCTGACCAACCTGGGCGCCCCCGCCGCCTTCAAGTACTTCGACACCACCATCGACCGCAAGCGC
TACACCAGCACCAAGGAGGTGCTGGACGCCACCCTGATCCACCAGAGCATCACCGGTCTGTACGAGACCC
GCATCGACCTGAGCCAGCTGGGCGGCGACGGCGGCTCCGGACCTCCAAAGAAAAAGAGAAAAGTATACCC
CTACGACGTGCCCGACTACGCCTAATAACTCGAGCTGTGGAATGTGTGTCAGTTAGGGTGTGGAAAGTCC
CCAGGCTCCCCAGCAGGCAGAAGTATGCAAAGCATGCATCTCAATTAGTCAGCAACCAGGTGTGGAAAGT
CCCCAGGCTCCCCAGCAGGCAGAAGTATGCAAAGCATGCATCTCAATTAGTCAGCAACCATAGTCCCGCC
CCTAACTCCGCCCATCCCGCCCCTAACTCCGCCCAGTTCCGCCCATTCTCCGCCCCATGGCTGACTAATT
TTTTTTATTTATGCAGAGGCCGAGGCCGCCTCTGCCTCTGAGCTATTCCAGAAGTAGTGAGGAGGCTTTT
TTGGAGGCCTAGGCTTTTGCAAAAAGCTCCCGGGAGCTTGTATATCCATTTTCGGATCTGATCGGCGCGC
CATACCGGTCGCCACCATGGTGAGCAAGGGCGAGGAGGATAACATGGCCATCATCAAGGAGTTCATGCGC
TTCAAGGTGCACATGGAGGGCTCCGTGAACGGCCACGAGTTCGAGATCGAGGGCGAGGGCGAGGGCCGCC
CCTACGAGGGCACCCAGACCGCCAAGCTGAAGGTGACCAAGGGTGGCCCCCTGCCCTTCGCCTGGGACAT
CCTGTCCCCTCAGTTCATGTACGGCTCCAAGGCCTACGTGAAGCACCCCGCCGACATCCCCGACTACTTG
AAGCTGTCCTTCCCCGAGGGCTTCAAGTGGGAGCGCGTGATGAACTTCGAGGACGGCGGCGTGGTGACCG
TGACCCAGGACTCCTCCCTGCAGGACGGCGAGTTCATCTACAAGGTGAAGCTGCGCGGCACCAACTTCCC
CTCCGACGGCCCCGTAATGCAGAAGAAGACCATGGGCTGGGAGGCCTCCTCCGAGCGGATGTACCCCGAG
GACGGCGCCCTGAAGGGCGAGATCAAGCAGAGGCTGAAGCTGAAGGACGGCGGCCACTACGACGCTGAGG
TCAAGACCACCTACAAGGCCAAGAAGCCCGTGCAGCTGCCCGGCGCCTACAACGTCAACATCAAGTTGGA
CATCACCTCCCACAACGAGGACTACACCATCGTGGAACAGTACGAACGCGCCGAGGGCCGCCACTCCACC
GGCGGCATGGACGAGCTGTACAAGTAGCGGCCGCGATCCCGCCCCTCTCCCTCCCCCCCCCCTAACGTTA
CTGGCCGAAGCCGCTTGGAATAAGGCCGGTGTGCGTTTGTCTATATGTTATTTTCCACCATATTGCCGTC
TTTTGGCAATGTGAGGGCCCGGAAACCTGGCCCTGTCTTCTTGACGAGCATTCCTAGGGGTCTTTCCCCT
CTCGCCAAAGGAATGCAAGGTCTGTTGAATGTCGTGAAGGAAGCAGTTCCTCTGGAAGCTTCTTGAAGAC
AAACAACGTCTGTAGCGACCCTTTGCAGGCAGCGGAACCCCCCACCTGGCGACAGGTGCCTCTGCGGCCA
AAAGCCACGTGTATAAGATACACCTGCAAAGGCGGCACAACCCCAGTGCCACGTTGTGAGTTGGATAGTT
GTGGAAAGAGTCAAATGGCTCACCTCAAGCGTATTCAACAAGGGGCTGAAGGATGCCCAGAAGGTACCCC
ATTGTATGGGATCTGATCTGGGGCCTCGGTGCACATGCTTTACATGTGTTTAGTCGAGGTTAAAAAAACG
TCTAGGCCCCCCGAACCACGGGGACGTGGTTTTCCTTTGAAAAACACGATGATAAGCTTGCCACAACCCG
CGATAATTCCTGCAGCCAATATGGGATCGGCCATTGAACAAGATGGATTGCACGCAGGTTCTCCGGCCGC
TTGGGTGGAGAGGCTATTCGGCTATGACTGGGCACAACAGACAATCGGCTGCTCTGATGCCGCCGTGTTC
CGGCTGTCAGCGCAGGGGCGCCCGGTTCTTTTTGTCAAGACCGACCTGTCCGGTGCCCTGAATGAACTGC
AGGACGAGGCAGCGCGGCTATCGTGGCTGGCCACGACGGGCGTTCCTTGCGCAGCAGTGCTCGACGTTGT
CACTGAAGCGGGAAGGGACTGGCTGCTATTGGGCGAAGTGCCGGGGCAGGATCTCCTGTCATCTCACCTT
GCTCCTGCCGAGAAAGTATCCATCATGGCTGATGCAATGCGGCGGCTGCATACGCTTGATCCGGCTACCT
GCCCATTCGACCACCAAGCGAAACATCGCATCGAGCGAGCACGTACTCGGATGGAAGCCGGTCTTGTCGA
TCAGGATGATCTGGACGAAGAGCATCAGGGGCTCGCGCCAGCCGAACTGTTCGCCAGGCTCAAGGCGCGT
ATGCCCGACGGCGATGATCTCGTCGTGACTCATGGCGATGCCTGCTTGCCGAATATCATGGTGGAAAATG
GCCGCTTTTCTGGATTCATCGACTGTGGCCGGCTGGGTGTGGCGGACCGCTATCAGGACATAGCGTTGGC
TACCCGTGATATTGCTGAAGAGCTTGGCGGCGAATGGGCTGACCGCTTCCTCGTGCTTTACGGTATCGCC
GCTCCCGATTCGCAGCGCATCGCCTTCTATCGCCTTCTTGACGAGTTCTTCTGAACGCGGTGCTACGAGA
TTTCGATTCCACCGCCGCCTTCTATGAAAGGTTGGGCTTCGGAATCGTTTTCCGGGACGCCGGCTGGATG
ATCCTCCAGCGCGGGGATCTCATGCTGGAGTTCTTCGCCCACCCCAACTTGTTTATTGCAGCTTATAATG
GTTACAAATAAAGCAATAGCATCACAAATTTCACAAATAAAGCATTTTTTTCACTGCATTCTAGTTGTGG
TTTGTCCAAACTCATCAATGTATCTTATCATGTCTGTATACCGTCGACCTCTAGCTAGAGCTTGGCGTAA
TCATGGTCATAGCTGTTTCCTGTGTGAAATTGTTATCCGCTCACAATTCCACACAACATACGAGCCGGAA
GCATAAAGGTAAGCCTGAATATTGAAAAAGGAAGAGTATGAGTATTCAACATTTCCGTGTCGCCCTTATT
CCCTTTTTTGCGGCATTTTGCCTTCCTGTTTTTGCTCACCCAGAAACGCTGGTGAAAGTAAAAGATGCTG
AAGATCAGTTGGGTGCACGAGTGGGTTACATCGAACTGGATCTCAACAGCGGTAAGATCCTTGAGAGTTT
TCGCCCCGAAGAACGTTTTCCAATGATGAGCACTTTTAAAGTTCTGCTATGTGGCGCGGTATTATCCCGT
ATTGACGCCGGGCAAGAGCAACTCGGTCGCCGCATACACTATTCTCAGAATGACTTGGTTGAGTACTCAC
CAGTCACAGAAAAGCATCTTACGGATGGCATGACAGTAAGAGAATTATGCAGTGCTGCCATAACCATGAG
TGATAACACTGCGGCCAACTTACTTCTGACAACGATCGGAGGACCGAAGGAGCTAACCGCTTTTTTGCAC
AACATGGGGGATCATGTAACTCGCCTTGATCGTTGGGAACCGGAGCTGAATGAAGCCATACCAAACGACG
AGCGTGACACCACGATGCCTGTAGCAATGGCAACAACGTTGCGCAAACTATTAACTGGCGAACTACTTAC
TCTAGCTTCCCGGCAACAATTAATAGACTGGATGGAGGCGGATAAAGTTGCAGGACCACTTCTGCGCTCG
GCCCTTCCGGCTGGCTGGTTTATTGCTGATAAATCTGGAGCCGGTGAGCGTGGGTCTCGCGGTATCATTG
CAGCACTGGGGCCAGATGGTAAGCCCTCCCGTATCGTAGTTATCTACACGACGGGGAGTCAGGCAACTAT
GGATGAACGAAATAGACAGATCGCTGAGATAGGTGCCTCACTGATTAAGCATTGGTAACTGTCAGACCAA
GTTTACTCATATATACTTTAGATTGATTTAAAACTTCATTTTTAATTTAAAAGGATCTAGGTGAAGATCC
TTTTTGATAATCTCATGACCAAAATCCCTTAACGTGAGTTTTCGTTCCACTGAGCGTCAGACCCCGTAGA
AAAGATCAAAGGATCTTCTTGAGATCCTTTTTTTCTGCGCGTAATCTGCTGCTTGCAAACAAAAAAACCA
CCGCTACCAGCGGTGGTTTTTTTGCCGGATCAAGAGCTACCAACTCTTTTTCCGAAGGTAACTGGCTTCA
GCAGAGCGCAGATACCAAATACTGTTCTTCTAGTGTAGCCGTAGTTAGGCCACCACTTCAAGAACTCTGT
AGCACCGCCTACATACCTCGCTCTGCTAATCCTGTTACCAGTGGCTGCTGCCAGTGGCGATAAGTCGTGT
CTTACCGGGTTGGACTCAAGACGATAGTTACCGGATAAGGCGCAGCGGTCGGGCTGAACGGGGGGTTCGT
GCACACAGCCCAGCTTGGAGCGAACGACCTACACCGAACTGAGATACCTACAGCGTGAGCTATGAGAAAG
CGCCACGCTTCCCGAAGGGAGAAAGGCGGACAGGTATCCGGTAAGCGGCAGGGTCGGAACAGGAGAGCGC
ACGAGGGAGCTTCCAGGGGGAAACGCCTGGTATCTTTATAGTCCTGTCGGGTTTCGCCACCTCTGACTTG
AGCGTCGATTTTTGTGATGCTCGTCAGGGGGGCGGAGCCTATGGAAAAACGCCAGCAACGCGGCCTTTTT
ACGGTTCCTG
